Addgene plasmid #76501: GRK7 gRNA (BRDN0001148138)
Purpose: 3rd generation lentiviral gRNA plasmid targeting human GRK7
Depositing lab: John Doench & David Root. Depositing organization: Broad Institute. Publication: Optimized sgRNA design to maximize activity and minimize off-target effects of CRISPR-Cas9. Doench JG, Fusi N, Sullender M, Hegde M, Vaimberg EW, Donovan KF, Smith I, Tothova Z, Wilen C, Orchard R, Virgin HW, Listgarten J, Root DE. Nat Biotechnol. 2016 Jan 18. doi: 10.1038/nbt.3437. PubMed 26780180.
Backbone
  Vector backbone: lentiGuide-Puro
  Backbone manufacturer: Zhang Lab (Addgene plasmid # 52963)
  Vector type: Mammalian Expression, Lentiviral, CRISPR
  Selectable markers: Puromycin
Growth in bacteria
  Bacterial resistance: Ampicillin, 100 μg/mL
  Growth temperature: 37°C
  Growth strain: DH5alpha
  Copy number: High Copy
Gene/Insert
  Gene/Insert name: GRK7 (alt names: GRK7; NM_139209.2)
  gRNA/shRNA sequence: CAGATAACCTGCAGTTGCCG
  Species: H. sapiens (human)
  Entrez Gene: GRK7 (a.k.a. GPRK7)
  Promoter: hU6
  Cloning method: Unknown
  Sequencing primers: 5′ U6-F; 3′ pS2-R
Terms and licenses: Academic/Nonprofit Terms; Industry Terms: Not Available to Industry
Depositor comments: The gRNA was designed to target the following Genbank reference sequence(s): NM_139209.2. Note that this plasmid does NOT contain Cas9. It should be used in conjunction with lentiCas9-Blast (Addgene #52962) or otherwise with cell lines already expressing Cas9. Browse the full kinome gRNA library at http://www.addgene.org/pooled-library/broadgpp-human-kinome/ or visit http://www.broadinstitute.org/rnai/public/ for detailed protocols and information.
How to cite: GRK7 gRNA (BRDN0001148138) was a gift from John Doench & David Root (Addgene plasmid # 76501 ; http://n2t.net/addgene:76501 ; RRID:Addgene_76501)
