[The description below was written by a language model from this plasmid's Addgene catalogue record and pLannotate feature annotations shown in this document.]
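Description:
GRK7 gRNA (BRDN0001148138) is a third-generation lentiviral guide RNA plasmid built on the lentiGuide-Puro backbone, designed to direct Streptococcus pyogenes Cas9 to the human GRK7 gene (also known as GPRK7). It is propagated in E. coli as a high-copy plasmid through a ColE1/pUC-type origin with ampicillin selection from the β-lactamase gene. The backbone also carries an f1 origin, an SV40 origin and poly(A) signal, and remnants of lac and phage-promoter cloning sequences.

The lentiviral transfer cassette begins with an RSV promoter fused to a truncated HIV-1 5' LTR, which drives Tat-independent production of the genomic RNA in packaging cells. This is followed by the Ψ packaging signal with a gag fragment and the Rev response element for Rev-dependent nuclear export. Within the provirus, a human U6 RNA polymerase III promoter transcribes the GRK7-specific spacer joined to the Cas9 gRNA scaffold. A cPPT/CTS element, which aids nuclear import of the viral genome, lies downstream of it. A separate EF-1α core promoter with its intron A expresses puromycin N-acetyltransferase, allowing selection of transduced mammalian cells. A WPRE enhances transcript expression, and the ΔU3 3' LTR makes the integrated vector self-inactivating.

The plasmid does not encode Cas9, so it must be used with a separate Cas9 expression vector or in cells that already express the nuclease. The guide was designed against a GRK7 RefSeq transcript and belongs to a human kinome gRNA collection. It is suited to CRISPR knockout of GRK7 in human cells.
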