Features (pLannotate 1.2.2; 29 found; start..end, strand, type, name):
     14..80      +  CDS            small t antigen (fragment): SV40 (simian virus 40) small t antigen
    106..317     +  promoter       EF-1α core promoter: core promoter for human elongation factor EF-1α
    318..1256    +  intron         EF-1α intron A: intron upstream of the start codon of human EF-1α
   1278..1877    +  CDS            PuroR (fragment): puromycin N-acetyltransferase; pac from Streptomyces; confers resistance to puromycin
   1893..2481    +  misc_feature   WPRE: woodchuck hepatitis virus posttranscriptional regulatory element
   2532..2551    +  misc_feature   cPPT/CTS (fragment): central polypurine tract and central termination sequence of HIV-1
   2553..2786    +  LTR            3' LTR (ΔU3): self-inactivating 3' long terminal repeat (LTR) from HIV-1
   2864..2985    +  polyA_signal   SV40 poly(A) signal: SV40 polyadenylation signal
   3025..3160    +  rep_origin     SV40 ori: SV40 origin of replication
   3181..3199    -  promoter       T7 promoter: promoter for bacteriophage T7 RNA polymerase
   3207..3362    +  CDS            lacZα (fragment): LacZα fragment of β-galactosidase; lacZ fragment
   3367..3795    +  rep_origin     f1 ori (sequence partly withheld): f1 bacteriophage origin of replication; arrow indicates direction of (+) strand synthesis
   3848..3952    +  promoter       AmpR promoter: bla
   3953..4813    +  CDS            AmpR: β-lactamase; bla; confers resistance to ampicillin, carbenicillin, and related antibiotics
   4984..5572    +  rep_origin     ori: high-copy-number ColE1/pMB1/pBR322/pUC origin of replication
   5755..5847    +  CDS            lacI (fragment): lac repressor; lacI; The lac repressor binds to the lac operator to inhibit transcription in E. coli. This inhibition can be relieved by adding lactose or isopropyl-β-D-thiogalactopyranoside (IPTG).
   5860..5881    +  protein_bind   CAP binding site: CAP binding activates transcription in the presence of cAMP. E. coli catabolite activator protein
   5896..5926    +  promoter       lac promoter: promoter for the E. coli lac operon
   5934..5950    +  protein_bind   lac operator: The lac repressor binds to the lac operator to inhibit transcription in E. coli. This inhibition can be relieved by adding lactose or isopropyl-β-D-thiogalactopyranoside (IPTG). lac repressor encoded by lacI
   5995..6013    +  promoter       T3 promoter: promoter for bacteriophage T3 RNA polymerase
   6041..6267    +  promoter       RSV promoter: Rous sarcoma virus enhancer/promoter
   6268..6448    +  LTR            5' LTR (truncated): truncated 5' long terminal repeat (LTR) from HIV-1
   6495..6620    +  misc_feature   HIV-1 Ψ: packaging signal of human immunodeficiency virus type 1
   6604..6967    +  CDS            HIV-1 gag (fragment): gag protein from human immunodeficiency virus 1; gag
   7113..7346    +  misc_feature   RRE: The Rev response element (RRE) of HIV-1 allows for Rev-dependent mRNA export from the nucleus to the cytoplasm.
   7723..7749    +  CDS            Rev (fragment): human immunodeficiency virus 1 (HIV-1) Rev protein; rev; enhances nuclear export of unspliced and incompletely spliced viral mRNAs
   7753..7993    +  promoter       U6 promoter: RNA polymerase III promoter for human U6 snRNA
   8023..8098    +  misc_RNA       gRNA scaffold: guide RNA scaffold for the Streptococcus pyogenes CRISPR/Cas9 system
   8154..8271    +  misc_feature   cPPT/CTS: central polypurine tract and central termination sequence of HIV-1
>Addgene plasmid #76501 | GRK7 gRNA (BRDN0001148138) | addgene full sequence | sequence record 185960 | Addgene Assembled Sequence
CCCGGGTGCAAAGATGGATAAAGTTTTAAACAGAGAGGAATCTTTGCAGCTAATGGACCTTCTAGGTCTT
GAAAGGAGTGGGAATTGGCTCCGGTGCCCGTCAGTGGGCAGAGCGCACATCGCCCACAGTCCCCGAGAAG
TTGGGGGGAGGGGTCGGCAATTGATCCGGTGCCTAGAGAAGGTGGCGCGGGGTAAACTGGGAAAGTGATG
TCGTGTACTGGCTCCGCCTTTTTCCCGAGGGTGGGGGAGAACCGTATATAAGTGCAGTAGTCGCCGTGAA
CGTTCTTTTTCGCAACGGGTTTGCCGCCAGAACACAGGTAAGTGCCGTGTGTGGTTCCCGCGGGCCTGGC
CTCTTTACGGGTTATGGCCCTTGCGTGCCTTGAATTACTTCCACCTGGCTGCAGTACGTGATTCTTGATC
CCGAGCTTCGGGTTGGAAGTGGGTGGGAGAGTTCGAGGCCTTGCGCTTAAGGAGCCCCTTCGCCTCGTGC
TTGAGTTGAGGCCTGGCCTGGGCGCTGGGGCCGCCGCGTGCGAATCTGGTGGCACCTTCGCGCCTGTCTC
GCTGCTTTCGATAAGTCTCTAGCCATTTAAAATTTTTGATGACCTGCTGCGACGCTTTTTTTCTGGCAAG
ATAGTCTTGTAAATGCGGGCCAAGATCTGCACACTGGTATTTCGGTTTTTGGGGCCGCGGGCGGCGACGG
GGCCCGTGCGTCCCAGCGCACATGTTCGGCGAGGCGGGGCCTGCGAGCGCGGCCACCGAGAATCGGACGG
GGGTAGTCTCAAGCTGGCCGGCCTGCTCTGGTGCCTGGCCTCGCGCCGCCGTGTATCGCCCCGCCCTGGG
CGGCAAGGCTGGCCCGGTCGGCACCAGTTGCGTGAGCGGAAAGATGGCCGCTTCCCGGCCCTGCTGCAGG
GAGCTCAAAATGGAGGACGCGGCGCTCGGGAGAGCGGGCGGGTGAGTCACCCACACAAAGGAAAAGGGCC
TTTCCGTCCTCAGCCGTCGCTTCATGTGACTCCACGGAGTACCGGGCGCCGTCCAGGCACCTCGATTAGT
TCTCGAGCTTTTGGAGTACGTCGTCTTTAGGTTGGGGGGAGGGGTTTTATGCGATGGAGTTTCCCCACAC
TGAGTGGGTGGAGACTGAAGTTAGGCCAGCTTGGCACTTGATGTAATTCTCCTTGGAATTTGCCCTTTTT
GAGTTTGGATCTTGGTTCATTCTCAAGCCTCAGACAGTGGTTCAAAGTTTTTTTCTTCCATTTCAGGTGT
CGTGACGTACGGCCACCATGACCGAGTACAAGCCCACGGTGCGCCTCGCCACCCGCGACGACGTCCCCAG
GGCCGTACGCACCCTCGCCGCCGCGTTCGCCGACTACCCCGCCACGCGCCACACCGTCGATCCGGACCGC
CACATCGAGCGGGTCACCGAGCTGCAAGAACTCTTCCTCACGCGCGTCGGGCTCGACATCGGCAAGGTGT
GGGTCGCGGACGACGGCGCCGCCGTGGCGGTCTGGACCACGCCGGAGAGCGTCGAAGCGGGGGCGGTGTT
CGCCGAGATCGGCCCGCGCATGGCCGAGTTGAGCGGTTCCCGGCTGGCCGCGCAGCAACAGATGGAAGGC
CTCCTGGCGCCGCACCGGCCCAAGGAGCCCGCGTGGTTCCTGGCCACCGTCGGAGTCTCGCCCGACCACC
AGGGCAAGGGTCTGGGCAGCGCCGTCGTGCTCCCCGGAGTGGAGGCGGCCGAGCGCGCCGGGGTGCCCGC
CTTCCTGGAGACCTCCGCGCCCCGCAACCTCCCCTTCTACGAGCGGCTCGGCTTCACCGTCACCGCCGAC
GTCGAGGTGCCCGAAGGACCGCGCACCTGGTGCATGACCCGCAAGCCCGGTGCCTGAACGCGTTAAGTCG
ACAATCAACCTCTGGATTACAAAATTTGTGAAAGATTGACTGGTATTCTTAACTATGTTGCTCCTTTTAC
GCTATGTGGATACGCTGCTTTAATGCCTTTGTATCATGCTATTGCTTCCCGTATGGCTTTCATTTTCTCC
TCCTTGTATAAATCCTGGTTGCTGTCTCTTTATGAGGAGTTGTGGCCCGTTGTCAGGCAACGTGGCGTGG
TGTGCACTGTGTTTGCTGACGCAACCCCCACTGGTTGGGGCATTGCCACCACCTGTCAGCTCCTTTCCGG
GACTTTCGCTTTCCCCCTCCCTATTGCCACGGCGGAACTCATCGCCGCCTGCCTTGCCCGCTGCTGGACA
GGGGCTCGGCTGTTGGGCACTGACAATTCCGTGGTGTTGTCGGGGAAATCATCGTCCTTTCCTTGGCTGC
TCGCCTGTGTTGCCACCTGGATTCTGCGCGGGACGTCCTTCTGCTACGTCCCTTCGGCCCTCAATCCAGC
GGACCTTCCTTCCCGCGGCCTGCTGCCGGCTCTGCGGCCTCTTCCGCGTCTTCGCCTTCGCCCTCAGACG
AGTCGGATCTCCCTTTGGGCCGCCTCCCCGCGTCGACTTTAAGACCAATGACTTACAAGGCAGCTGTAGA
TCTTAGCCACTTTTTAAAAGAAAAGGGGGGACTGGAAGGGCTAATTCACTCCCAACGAAGACAAGATCTG
CTTTTTGCTTGTACTGGGTCTCTCTGGTTAGACCAGATCTGAGCCTGGGAGCTCTCTGGCTAACTAGGGA
ACCCACTGCTTAAGCCTCAATAAAGCTTGCCTTGAGTGCTTCAAGTAGTGTGTGCCCGTCTGTTGTGTGA
CTCTGGTAACTAGAGATCCCTCAGACCCTTTTAGTCAGTGTGGAAAATCTCTAGCAGTACGTATAGTAGT
TCATGTCATCTTATTATTCAGTATTTATAACTTGCAAAGAAATGAATATCAGAGAGTGAGAGGAACTTGT
TTATTGCAGCTTATAATGGTTACAAATAAAGCAATAGCATCACAAATTTCACAAATAAAGCATTTTTTTC
ACTGCATTCTAGTTGTGGTTTGTCCAAACTCATCAATGTATCTTATCATGTCTGGCTCTAGCTATCCCGC
CCCTAACTCCGCCCATCCCGCCCCTAACTCCGCCCAGTTCCGCCCATTCTCCGCCCCATGGCTGACTAAT
TTTTTTTATTTATGCAGAGGCCGAGGCCGCCTCGGCCTCTGAGCTATTCCAGAAGTAGTGAGGAGGCTTT
TTTGGAGGCCTAGGGACGTACCCAATTCGCCCTATAGTGAGTCGTATTACGCGCGCTCACTGGCCGTCGT
TTTACAACGTCGTGACTGGGAAAACCCTGGCGTTACCCAACTTAATCGCCTTGCAGCACATCCCCCTTTC
GCCAGCTGGCGTAATAGCGAAGAGGCCCGCACCGATCGCCCTTCCCAACAGTTGCGCAGCCTGAATGGCG
AATGGG
[124 nt withheld, positions 3367-3490]
C
[91 nt withheld, positions 3492-3582]
A
[49 nt withheld, positions 3584-3632]
CCTTTGACGTTGGAGTCCACGTTCTTT
[37 nt withheld, positions 3660-3696]
ACCCTATCTCGGTCTATTCTTTTGATTTATAAGGGATTTTGCCGATTTCGGCCTATTGGTTAAAAAATGA
GCTGATTTAACAAAAATTTAACGCGAATTTTAACAAAATATTAACGCTTACAATTTAGGTGGCACTTTTC
GGGGAAATGTGCGCGGAACCCCTATTTGTTTATTTTTCTAAATACATTCAAATATGTATCCGCTCATGAG
ACAATAACCCTGATAAATGCTTCAATAATATTGAAAAAGGAAGAGTATGAGTATTCAACATTTCCGTGTC
GCCCTTATTCCCTTTTTTGCGGCATTTTGCCTTCCTGTTTTTGCTCACCCAGAAACGCTGGTGAAAGTAA
AAGATGCTGAAGATCAGTTGGGTGCACGAGTGGGTTACATCGAACTGGATCTCAACAGCGGTAAGATCCT
TGAGAGTTTTCGCCCCGAAGAACGTTTTCCAATGATGAGCACTTTTAAAGTTCTGCTATGTGGCGCGGTA
TTATCCCGTATTGACGCCGGGCAAGAGCAACTCGGTCGCCGCATACACTATTCTCAGAATGACTTGGTTG
AGTACTCACCAGTCACAGAAAAGCATCTTACGGATGGCATGACAGTAAGAGAATTATGCAGTGCTGCCAT
AACCATGAGTGATAACACTGCGGCCAACTTACTTCTGACAACGATCGGAGGACCGAAGGAGCTAACCGCT
TTTTTGCACAACATGGGGGATCATGTAACTCGCCTTGATCGTTGGGAACCGGAGCTGAATGAAGCCATAC
CAAACGACGAGCGTGACACCACGATGCCTGTAGCAATGGCAACAACGTTGCGCAAACTATTAACTGGCGA
ACTACTTACTCTAGCTTCCCGGCAACAATTAATAGACTGGATGGAGGCGGATAAAGTTGCAGGACCACTT
CTGCGCTCGGCCCTTCCGGCTGGCTGGTTTATTGCTGATAAATCTGGAGCCGGTGAGCGTGGGTCTCGCG
GTATCATTGCAGCACTGGGGCCAGATGGTAAGCCCTCCCGTATCGTAGTTATCTACACGACGGGGAGTCA
GGCAACTATGGATGAACGAAATAGACAGATCGCTGAGATAGGTGCCTCACTGATTAAGCATTGGTAACTG
TCAGACCAAGTTTACTCATATATACTTTAGATTGATTTAAAACTTCATTTTTAATTTAAAAGGATCTAGG
TGAAGATCCTTTTTGATAATCTCATGACCAAAATCCCTTAACGTGAGTTTTCGTTCCACTGAGCGTCAGA
CCCCGTAGAAAAGATCAAAGGATCTTCTTGAGATCCTTTTTTTCTGCGCGTAATCTGCTGCTTGCAAACA
AAAAAACCACCGCTACCAGCGGTGGTTTGTTTGCCGGATCAAGAGCTACCAACTCTTTTTCCGAAGGTAA
CTGGCTTCAGCAGAGCGCAGATACCAAATACTGTTCTTCTAGTGTAGCCGTAGTTAGGCCACCACTTCAA
GAACTCTGTAGCACCGCCTACATACCTCGCTCTGCTAATCCTGTTACCAGTGGCTGCTGCCAGTGGCGAT
AAGTCGTGTCTTACCGGGTTGGACTCAAGACGATAGTTACCGGATAAGGCGCAGCGGTCGGGCTGAACGG
GGGGTTCGTGCACACAGCCCAGCTTGGAGCGAACGACCTACACCGAACTGAGATACCTACAGCGTGAGCT
ATGAGAAAGCGCCACGCTTCCCGAAGGGAGAAAGGCGGACAGGTATCCGGTAAGCGGCAGGGTCGGAACA
GGAGAGCGCACGAGGGAGCTTCCAGGGGGAAACGCCTGGTATCTTTATAGTCCTGTCGGGTTTCGCCACC
TCTGACTTGAGCGTCGATTTTTGTGATGCTCGTCAGGGGGGCGGAGCCTATGGAAAAACGCCAGCAACGC
GGCCTTTTTACGGTTCCTGGCCTTTTGCTGGCCTTTTGCTCACATGTTCTTTCCTGCGTTATCCCCTGAT
TCTGTGGATAACCGTATTACCGCCTTTGAGTGAGCTGATACCGCTCGCCGCAGCCGAACGACCGAGCGCA
GCGAGTCAGTGAGCGAGGAAGCGGAAGAGCGCCCAATACGCAAACCGCCTCTCCCCGCGCGTTGGCCGAT
TCATTAATGCAGCTGGCACGACAGGTTTCCCGACTGGAAAGCGGGCAGTGAGCGCAACGCAATTAATGTG
AGTTAGCTCACTCATTAGGCACCCCAGGCTTTACACTTTATGCTTCCGGCTCGTATGTTGTGTGGAATTG
TGAGCGGATAACAATTTCACACAGGAAACAGCTATGACCATGATTACGCCAAGCGCGCAATTAACCCTCA
CTAAAGGGAACAAAAGCTGGAGCTGCAAGCTTAATGTAGTCTTATGCAATACTCTTGTAGTCTTGCAACA
TGGTAACGATGAGTTAGCAACATGCCTTACAAGGAGAGAAAAAGCACCGTGCATGCCGATTGGTGGAAGT
AAGGTGGTACGATCGTGCCTTATTAGGAAGGCAACAGACGGGTCTGACATGGATTGGACGAACCACTGAA
TTGCCGCATTGCAGAGATATTGTATTTAAGTGCCTAGCTCGATACATAAACGGGTCTCTCTGGTTAGACC
AGATCTGAGCCTGGGAGCTCTCTGGCTAACTAGGGAACCCACTGCTTAAGCCTCAATAAAGCTTGCCTTG
AGTGCTTCAAGTAGTGTGTGCCCGTCTGTTGTGTGACTCTGGTAACTAGAGATCCCTCAGACCCTTTTAG
TCAGTGTGGAAAATCTCTAGCAGTGGCGCCCGAACAGGGACTTGAAAGCGAAAGGGAAACCAGAGGAGCT
CTCTCGACGCAGGACTCGGCTTGCTGAAGCGCGCACGGCAAGAGGCGAGGGGCGGCGACTGGTGAGTACG
CCAAAAATTTTGACTAGCGGAGGCTAGAAGGAGAGAGATGGGTGCGAGAGCGTCAGTATTAAGCGGGGGA
GAATTAGATCGCGATGGGAAAAAATTCGGTTAAGGCCAGGGGGAAAGAAAAAATATAAATTAAAACATAT
AGTATGGGCAAGCAGGGAGCTAGAACGATTCGCAGTTAATCCTGGCCTGTTAGAAACATCAGAAGGCTGT
AGACAAATACTGGGACAGCTACAACCATCCCTTCAGACAGGATCAGAAGAACTTAGATCATTATATAATA
CAGTAGCAACCCTCTATTGTGTGCATCAAAGGATAGAGATAAAAGACACCAAGGAAGCTTTAGACAAGAT
AGAGGAAGAGCAAAACAAAAGTAAGACCACCGCACAGCAAGCGGCCGCTGATCTTCAGACCTGGAGGAGG
AGATATGAGGGACAATTGGAGAAGTGAATTATATAAATATAAAGTAGTAAAAATTGAACCATTAGGAGTA
GCACCCACCAAGGCAAAGAGAAGAGTGGTGCAGAGAGAAAAAAGAGCAGTGGGAATAGGAGCTTTGTTCC
TTGGGTTCTTGGGAGCAGCAGGAAGCACTATGGGCGCAGCGTCAATGACGCTGACGGTACAGGCCAGACA
ATTATTGTCTGGTATAGTGCAGCAGCAGAACAATTTGCTGAGGGCTATTGAGGCGCAACAGCATCTGTTG
CAACTCACAGTCTGGGGCATCAAGCAGCTCCAGGCAAGAATCCTGGCTGTGGAAAGATACCTAAAGGATC
AACAGCTCCTGGGGATTTGGGGTTGCTCTGGAAAACTCATTTGCACCACTGCTGTGCCTTGGAATGCTAG
TTGGAGTAATAAATCTCTGGAACAGATTTGGAATCACACGACCTGGATGGAGTGGGACAGAGAAATTAAC
AATTACACAAGCTTAATACACTCCTTAATTGAAGAATCGCAAAACCAGCAAGAAAAGAATGAACAAGAAT
TATTGGAATTAGATAAATGGGCAAGTTTGTGGAATTGGTTTAACATAACAAATTGGCTGTGGTATATAAA
ATTATTCATAATGATAGTAGGAGGCTTGGTAGGTTTAAGAATAGTTTTTGCTGTACTTTCTATAGTGAAT
AGAGTTAGGCAGGGATATTCACCATTATCGTTTCAGACCCACCTCCCAACCCCGAGGGGACCCAGAGAGG
GCCTATTTCCCATGATTCCTTCATATTTGCATATACGATACAAGGCTGTTAGAGAGATAATTAGAATTAA
TTTGACTGTAAACACAAAGATATTAGTACAAAATACGTGACGTAGAAAGTAATAATTTCTTGGGTAGTTT
GCAGTTTTAAAATTATGTTTTAAAATGGACTATCATATGCTTACCGTAACTTGAAAGTATTTCGATTTCT
TGGCTTTATATATCTTGTGGAAAGGACGAAACACCGCAGATAACCTGCAGTTGCCGGTTTTAGAGCTAGA
AATAGCAAGTTAAAATAAGGCTAGTCCGTTATCAACTTGAAAAAGTGGCACCGAGTCGGTGCTTTTTTAA
GCTTGGCGTAACTAGATCTTGAGACAAATGGCAGTATTCATCCACAATTTTAAAAGAAAAGGGGGGATTG
GGGGGTACAGTGCAGGGGAAAGAATAGTAGACATAATAGCAACAGACATACAAACTAAAGAATTACAAAA
ACAAATTACAAAAATTCAAAATTTTCGGGTTTATTACAGGGACAGCAGAGATCCACTTTGGCGCCGGCTC
GAGGGGG
