>Addgene plasmid #76501 | GRK7 gRNA (BRDN0001148138) | depositor partial sequence | sequence record 143961 | Target Sequence
CAGATAACCTGCAGTTGCCG
