>Addgene plasmid #76501 | GRK7 gRNA (BRDN0001148138) | addgene partial sequence | sequence record 185959 | hU6-F
TAGAAAGTAATAATTTCTTGGGTAGTTTGCAGTTTTAAAATTATGTTTTAAAATGGACTATCATATGCTT
ACCGTAACTTGAAAGTATTTCGATTTCTTGGCTTTATATATCTTGTGGAAAGGACGAAACACCGCAGATA
ACCTGCAGTTGCCGGTTTTAGAGCTAGAAATAGCAAGTTAAAATAAGGCTAGTCCGTTATCAACTTGAAA
AAGTGGCACCGAGTCGGTGCTTTTTTAAGCTTGGCGTAACTAGATCTTGAGACAAATGGCAGTATTCATC
CACAATTTTAAAAGAAAAGGGGGGATTGGGGGGTACAGTGCAGGGGAAAGAATAGTAGACATAATAGCAA
CAGACATACAAACTAAAGAATTACAAAAACAAATTACAAAAATTCAAAATTTTCGGGTTTATTACAGGGA
CAGCAGAGATCCACTTTGGCGCCGGCTCGAGGGGGCCCGGGTGCAAAGATGGATAAAGTTTTAAACAGAG
AGGAATCTTTGCAGCTAATGGACCTTCTAGGTCTTGAAAGGAGTGGGAATTGGCTCCGGTGCCCGTCAGT
GGGCAGAGCG
